Addgene plasmid #187512: DE_3xStop
Purpose: L0 donor DE - C-tag, 3x stop codon
Depositing lab: Bernardo Pollak. Depositing organization: Millennium Institute for Integrative Biology (iBio). Publication: Universal loop assembly: open, efficient and cross-kingdom DNA fabrication. Pollak B, Matute T, Nunez I, Cerda A, Lopez C, Vargas V, Kan A, Bielinski V, von Dassow P, Dupont CL, Federici F. Synth Biol (Oxf). 2020;5(1):ysaa001. doi: 10.1093/synbio/ysaa001. Epub 2020 Feb 5. PubMed 32161816.
Backbone
  Vector backbone: pL0R
  Vector type: Synthetic Biology
Growth in bacteria
  Bacterial resistance: Spectinomycin, 50 μg/mL
  Growth temperature: 37°C
  Growth strain: DH5alpha
  Copy number: High Copy
Gene/Insert
  Gene/Insert name: 3xStop
  Species: Synthetic
  Mutation: -
  Cloning method: Restriction Enzyme; 5′ cloning site BsaI (destroyed during cloning); 3′ cloning site BsaI (destroyed during cloning)
How to cite: DE_3xStop was a gift from Bernardo Pollak (Addgene plasmid # 187512)
