[The description below was written by a language model from this plasmid's Addgene catalogue record and pLannotate feature annotations shown in this document.]
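Description:
DE_3xStop is a level 0 (L0) donor part plasmid from the Universal Loop assembly toolkit, a Type IIS restriction enzyme-based system for hierarchical, cross-kingdom DNA fabrication. It is built on the small pL0R backbone; the sequenced record is about 2.1 kb. It is propagated in E. coli from a high-copy ColE1/pUC-type origin of replication. Selection relies on the aadA gene, an aminoglycoside adenylyltransferase conferring resistance to spectinomycin and streptomycin. The automated annotation also finds a short pUC18/19 multiple cloning site remnant and a small fragment resembling the Tn5 transposase gene just upstream of aadA. This is a partial match only and is probably residual sequence carried along with the resistance cassette rather than a functional transposase.

The payload is a short synthetic part, 3xStop, consisting of three stop codons and occupying the "DE" position of the assembly syntax, which is the slot reserved for C-terminal tags. The part was cloned using BsaI sites that were destroyed during cloning. It is too small to have been picked up as a feature, so its exact location is not shown in the table. The plasmid has no promoter, reporter or terminator of its own and serves purely as a building block. When a transcription unit is composed from L0 parts, DE_3xStop can fill the C-tag position when no C-terminal fusion is wanted. It ends the upstream coding sequence with redundant stop codons and provides the fusion sites needed to link to the following part, typically a 3′ UTR or terminator.
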