Features (pLannotate 1.2.2; 4 found; start..end, strand, type, name):
    892..924     +  misc_feature   MCS (fragment): pUC18/19 multiple cloning site
    925..1041    +  CDS            tnpA (fragment): TN5P_ECOLX - Also known as tnp. Experimental evidence at protein level: Swiss-Prot protein existence level 1. Mediates transposition of transposon Tn5 by a 'cut and paste' mechanism. First, the monomeric transposase binds the 19 bp inverted DNA repeats flanking the transposon. Then, dimerization of the DNA- bound transposase creates a synaptic DNA complex. After nicking of the first DNA strand, excision of the transposon proceeds through a series of intermediates. The transposase then mediates the insertion of the transposon at a new site by strand transfer. The activity of the wild- type tran
   1073..1861    +  CDS            aadA: S3AD_ECOLX - Experimental evidence at protein level: Swiss-Prot protein existence level 1. Mediates bacterial resistance to the antibiotics streptomycin and spectinomycin. From Escherichia coli.
   1955..474     +  rep_origin     ori (across the origin): high-copy-number ColE1/pMB1/pBR322/pUC origin of replication
>Addgene plasmid #187512 | DE_3xStop | addgene full sequence | sequence record 368845 | Addgene NGS Result
GGCTTCAGCAGAGCGCAGATACCAAATACTGTTCTTCTAGTGTAGCCGTAGTTAGGCCACCACTTCAAGA
ACTCTGTAGCACCGCCTACATACCTCGCTCTGCTAATCCTGTTACCAGTGGCTGCTGCCAGTGGCGATAA
GTCGTGTCTTACCGGGTTGGACTCAAGACGATAGTTACCGGATAAGGCGCAGCGGTCGGGCTGAACGGGG
GGTTCGTGCACACAGCCCAGCTTGGAGCGAACGACCTACACCGAACTGAGATACCTACAGCGTGAGCTAT
GAGAAAGCGCCACGCTTCCCGAAGGGAGAAAGGCGGACAGGTATCCGGTAAGCGGCAGGGTCGGAACAGG
AGAGCGCACGAGGGAGCTTCCAGGGGGAAACGCCTGGTATCTTTATAGTCCTGTCGGGTTTCGCCACCTC
TGACTTGAGCGTCGATTTTTGTGATGCTCGTCAGGGGGGCGGAGCCTATGGAAAAACGCCAGCAACGCGG
CCTTTTTACGGTTCCTTGCCTTTTGCTGGCCTTTTGCTCACATGTTCTTTCCTGCGTTATCCCCTGATTC
TGTGGGTGGAAGGGCTCGGAGTTGTGGTAATCTATGTATCCTGGTGGTCTCGAAGCCTATCATTAACCTG
GAGACCTGAGACGAGACGAGACAGCCTGAGAATGGATGCGAGTAATGAGCTCGGCACAAAATCACCACTC
GATACAGGCAGCCCATCAGTCCGGGACGGCGTCAGCGGGAGAGCCGTTGTAAGGCGGCAGACTTTGCTCA
TGTTACCGATGCTATTCGGAAGAACGGCAACTAAGCTGCCGGGTTTGAAACACGGATGATCTCGCGGAGG
GTAGCATGTTGATTGTAACGATGACAGAGCGTTGCTGCCTGTGATCACCGCTCCTCTAGAGTCGACTTGC
AGGCATGCAAGCTTAGCAAGCGAACCGGAATTGCCAGCTGGGGCGCCCTCTGGTAAGGTTGGGAAGCCCT
GCAAAGTAAACTGGATGGCTTTCTTGCCGCCAAGGATCTGATGGCGCAGGGGATCAATATCTGATCAAGA
GACAGGATGAGGATCGTTTCGCATGAGGGAAGCGGTGATCGCCGAAGTATCGACTCAACTATCAGAGGTA
GTTGGCGTCATCGAGCGCCATCTCGAACCGACGTTGCTGGCCGTACATTTGTACGGCTCCGCAGTGGATG
GCGGCCTGAAGCCACACAGTGATATTGATTTGCTGGTTACGGTGACCGTAAGGCTTGATGAAACAACGCG
GCGAGCTTTGATCAACGACCTTTTGGAAACTTCGGCTTCCCCTGGAGAGAGTGAGATTCTCCGCGCTGTA
GAAGTCACCATTGTTGTGCACGACGACATCATTCCGTGGCGTTATCCAGCTAAGCGCGAACTGCAATTTG
GAGAATGGCAGCGCAATGACATTCTTGCTGGTATCTTCGAGCCAGCCACGATCGACATTGATCTGGCTAT
CTTGCTGACAAAAGCAAGAGAACATAGCGTTGCCTTGGTAGGTCCAGCGGCGGAGGAACTCTTTGATCCG
GTTCCTGAACAGGATCTATTTGAGGCGCTAAATGAAACCTTAACGCTATGGAACTCGCCGCCCGACTGGG
CTGGCGATGAGCGAAATGTAGTGCTTACGTTGTCCCGCATTTGGTACAGCGCAGTAACCGGCAAAATCGC
GCCGAAGGATGTCGCTGCCGACTGGGCAATGGAGCGCCTGCCGGCCCAGTATCAGCCCGTCATACTTGAA
GCTAGACAGGCTTATCTTGGACAAGAAGAAGATCGCTTGGCCTCGCGCGCAGATCAGTTGGAAGAATTTG
TCCACTACGTGAAAGGCGAGATCACCAAGGTAGTCGGCAAATAATAATCACCTAGAATGCATGACCAAAA
TCCCTTAACGTGAGTTTTCGTTCCACTGAGCGTCAGACCCCGTAGAAAAGATCAAAGGATCTTCTTGAGA
TCCTTTTTTTCTGCGCGTAATCTGCTGCTTGCAAACAAAAAAACCACCGCTACCAGCGGTGGTTTGTTTG
CCGGATCAAGAGCTACCAACTCTTTTTCCGAAGGTAACT
